Addgene plasmid #60083: 4JUY
Purpose: Bacterial expression for structure determination; may not be full ORF
Depositing lab: Cheryl Arrowsmith. Depositing organization: University of Toronto.
Backbone
  Vector backbone: pET28-MHL
  Vector type: Bacterial Expression
Growth in bacteria
  Bacterial resistance: Kanamycin, 50 μg/mL
  Growth temperature: 37°C
  Growth strain: DH5alpha
  Copy number: High Copy
Gene/Insert
  Gene/Insert name: RNF31:YTC010-F07:C227920 (alt names: PDB ID: 4JUY; RNF31)
  Insert size (bp): 540
  Mutation: See comments
  Promoter: T7
  Tag / fusion protein: 6xHis (N terminal on insert)
  Cloning method: Ligation Independent Cloning
  Sequencing primers: 5′ T7; 3′ T7 Terminal
Terms and licenses: Academic/Nonprofit Terms; Industry Terms: Not Available to Industry
How to cite: 4JUY was a gift from Cheryl Arrowsmith (Addgene plasmid # 60083 ; http://n2t.net/addgene:60083 ; RRID:Addgene_60083)
