[The description below was written by a language model from this plasmid's Addgene catalogue record.]
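Description:
4JUY is a bacterial expression plasmid built on the pET28-MHL backbone and designed to produce a fragment of RNF31 for protein structure determination. The plasmid name is the PDB identifier listed among the insert's alternative names, which ties the construct to a deposited structure. The insert is about 540 bp and was introduced by ligation-independent cloning. The record cautions that it may not represent the full open reading frame, which is consistent with a domain-level construct chosen for structural work rather than the complete RNF31 coding sequence. A mutation field points to comments that are not included in the available information, so any sequence differences from the reference gene are not specified here. The record also does not state the species of origin or the residue boundaries.

Expression is driven by the T7 promoter, so protein production requires a host that supplies T7 RNA polymerase, as is usual for pET-type vectors. The recorded DH5alpha strain serves for plasmid propagation rather than expression. A 6xHis tag is fused to the N-terminus of the insert, allowing the recombinant protein to be purified by immobilised metal affinity chromatography. The plasmid is selected with kanamycin and is recorded as high copy. No feature table was provided, so other backbone elements, such as the origin of replication, any protease cleavage site after the tag, or a lac repressor gene, cannot be confirmed from the record. The construct is typically used to overexpress and purify the RNF31 fragment in E. coli for crystallography or related biophysical and biochemical studies.
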