>Addgene plasmid #60083 | 4JUY | depositor partial sequence | sequence record 96028 | Insert DNA Sequence
ATGCCGGGGGAGGAAGAGGAGCGGGCCTTCCTGGTGGCCCGCGAGGAGCTGGCGAGCGCCCTGAGGAGGG
ATTCCGGGCAGGCGTTTTCCCTGGAGCAGCTCCGGCCGCTACTAGCCAGCTCTCTGCCGCTAGCCGCCCG
CTACCTGCAGCTGGACGCCGCACGCCTTGTCCGCTGCAACGCTCATGGGGAGCCCCGAAACTACCTCAAC
ACCCTGTCCACGGCTCTGAACATCCTGGAGAAATACGGCCGCAACCTTCTCAGCCCTCAGCGGCCTCGGT
ACTGGCGTGGTGTCAAGTTTAATAACCCTGTCTTTCGCAGCACGGTGGATGCTGTGCAGGGGGGCCGAGA
TGTGCTGCGATTATATGGCTACACAGAGGAGCAACCAGATGGGTTGAGCTTCCCCGAAGGGCAGGAGGAG
CCAGATGAGCACCAGGTTGCTACAGTCACACTGGAAGTACTGCTGCTTCGGACAGAGCTCAGCCTGCTAT
TGCAGAATACTCATCCAAGACAGCAGGCACTGGAGCAGCTGTTGGAAGAC
