>Addgene plasmid #60083 | 4JUY | addgene partial sequence | sequence record 97125 | T7 5'-TAATACGACTCACTATAGGG-3'
TTTTGTTTACTTTAAGAAGGAGATATACCATGCATCATCATCATCATCACAGCAGCGGCAGAGAAAACTT
GTATTTCCAGGGCATGCCGGGGGAGGAAGAGGAGCGGGCCTTCCTGGTGGCCCGCGAGGAGCTGGCGAGC
GCCCTGAGGAGGGATTCCGGGCAGGCGTTTTCCCTGGAGCAGCTCCGGCCGCTACTAGCCAGCTCTCTGC
CGCTAGCCGCCCGCTACCTGCAGCTGGACGCCGCACGCCTTGTCCGCTGCAACGCTCATGGGGAGCCCCG
AAACTACCTCAACACCCTGTCCACGGCTCTGAACATCCTGGAGAAATACGGCCGCAACCTTCTCAGCCCT
CAGCGGCCTCGGTACTGGCGTGGTGTCAAGTTTAATAACCCTGTCTTTCGCAGCACGGTGGATGCTGTGC
AGGGGGGCCGAGATGTGCTGCGATTATATGGCTACACAGAGGAGCAACCAGATGGGTTGAGCTTCCCCGA
AGGGCAGGAGGAGCCAGATGAGCACCAGGTTGCTACAGTCACACTGGAAGTACTGCTGCTTCGGACAGAG
CTCAGCCTGCTATTGCAGAATACTCATCCAAGACAGCAGGCACTGGAGCAGCTGTTGGAAGACTGATGAC
GAAGCTTGCGGCCGCACTCGAGCACCACCACCACCACCACTGAGATCCGGCTGCTAACAAAGCCCGAAAG
GAAGCTGAGTTGGCTGCTGCCACCGCTGAGCAATAACTAGCATAA
