>Addgene plasmid #60083 | 4JUY | addgene partial sequence | sequence record 97127 | T7term 5'-GCTAGTTATTGCTCAGCGG-3'
CGGGCTTTGTTAGCAGCCGGATCTCAGTGGTGGTGGTGGTGGTGCTCGAGTGCGGCCGCAAGCTTCGTCA
TCAGTCTTCCAACAGCTGCTCCAGTGCCTGCTGTCTTGGATGAGTATTCTGCAATAGCAGGCTGAGCTCT
GTCCGAAGCAGCAGTACTTCCAGTGTGACTGTAGCAACCTGGTGCTCATCTGGCTCCTCCTGCCCTTCGG
GGAAGCTCAACCCATCTGGTTGCTCCTCTGTGTAGCCATATAATCGCAGCACATCTCGGCCCCCCTGCAC
AGCATCCACCGTGCTGCGAAAGACAGGGTTATTAAACTTGACACCACGCCAGTACCGAGGCCGCTGAGGG
CTGAGAAGGTTGCGGCCGTATTTCTCCAGGATGTTCAGAGCCGTGGACAGGGTGTTGAGGTAGTTTCGGG
GCTCCCCATGAGCGTTGCAGCGGACAAGGCGTGCGGCGTCCAGCTGCAGGTAGCGGGCGGCTAGCGGCAG
AGAGCTGGCTAGTAGCGGCCGGAGCTGCTCCAGGGAAAACGCCTGCCCGGAATCCCTCCTCAGGGCGCTC
GCCAGCTCCTCGCGGGCCACCAGGAAGGCCCGCTCCTCTTCCTCCCCCGGCATGCCCTGGAAATACAAGT
TTTCTCTGCCGCTGCTGTGATGATGATGATGATGCATGGTATATCTCCTTCTTAAAGTTAAACAAAATTA
TTTCTAGAGGGGAATTGTTATCCGCTCACAATTCCCCTATAGTGAGTCGTA
